Addgene plasmid #160520: pTricHis-ILY-prepore-L340C
Purpose: Expression of inserted ILY variant
Depositing lab: Doryen Bubeck. Depositing organization: Imperial College London. Publication: Structural basis for tuning activity and membrane specificity of bacterial cytolysins. Shah NR, Voisin TB, Parsons ES, Boyd CM, Hoogenboom BW, Bubeck D. Nat Commun. 2020 Nov 16;11(1):5818. doi: 10.1038/s41467-020-19482-6. PubMed 33199689.
Backbone
  Vector backbone: pTricHisA
  Backbone manufacturer: ThermoFisher
  Vector type: Bacterial Expression
Growth in bacteria
  Bacterial resistance: Ampicillin, 100 μg/mL
  Growth temperature: 37°C
  Growth strain: DH5alpha
  Growth instructions: Depositor recommends using BL21 (DE3) for protein expression and purification.
  Copy number: High Copy
Gene/Insert
  Gene/Insert name: ILY-prepore-L340C
  Species: Streptococcus intermedius
  Insert size (bp): 1608
  Mutation: I104C, G244C, L340C
  Tag / fusion protein: His-Tag (N terminal on backbone)
  Cloning method: Restriction Enzyme; 5′ cloning site Unknown (unknown if destroyed); 3′ cloning site Unknown (unknown if destroyed)
Terms and licenses: Academic/Nonprofit Terms; Industry Terms: Not Available to Industry
Depositor comments: ILY gene is codon optimized, and all native Cys removed, before additional mutations were added.
How to cite: pTricHis-ILY-prepore-L340C was a gift from Doryen Bubeck (Addgene plasmid # 160520 ; http://n2t.net/addgene:160520 ; RRID:Addgene_160520)
