[The description below was written by a language model from this plasmid's Addgene catalogue record and pLannotate feature annotations shown in this document.]
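Description:
pTricHis-ILY-prepore-L340C is a bacterial expression plasmid built on the commercial pTrcHis A backbone (written "pTricHisA" in the record) for producing an engineered variant of intermedilysin (ILY), the cholesterol-dependent cytolysin of Streptococcus intermedius. The 5,882 nt plasmid replicates in E. coli from a high-copy ColE1/pMB1-type origin and is selected with ampicillin through the bla (AmpR) gene. A pBR322 bom region and only a fragment of rop are also annotated.

Expression is driven by the hybrid trc promoter, which is controlled by a lac operator. A plasmid-borne lacI gene under the lacIq promoter supplies repressor, so transcription is held off until IPTG is added. Downstream, an rrnG antiterminator and a short minicistron carrying a ribosome binding site promote efficient transcription and translation. The open reading frame begins with the backbone's N-terminal leader: a His tag (picked up by the annotation tool as a partial composite-tag match), the T7 gene 10 leader, and the Xpress epitope with its enterokinase cleavage site. The rrnB T1 and T2 terminators close the cassette.

The insert is recorded as 1,608 bp. It is a codon-optimised ILY gene from which all native cysteines were removed before I104C, G244C and L340C were introduced. The automated annotation labels this region as the homologous pneumolysin (ply), reflecting family similarity rather than the actual identity of the insert. The name suggests a prepore-state variant, but the record does not explain the role of each cysteine. The stated purpose is expression of this ILY variant. The depositor recommends BL21(DE3) for protein production and purification, and the associated publication concerns the structural basis of cytolysin activity and membrane specificity.
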