Features (pLannotate 1.2.2; 20 found; start..end, strand, type, name):
    156..185     +  promoter       trc promoter: strong E. coli promoter; hybrid between the trp and lac UV5 promoters
    193..209     +  protein_bind   lac operator: The lac repressor binds to the lac operator to inhibit transcription in E. coli. This inhibition can be relieved by adding lactose or isopropyl-β-D-thiogalactopyranoside (IPTG). lac repressor encoded by lacI
    226..295     +  misc_feature   rrnG antiterminator: antiterminator from the E. coli rrnG leader region (Berg et al., 1989)
    346..372     +  CDS            minicistron: synthetic cistron containing a ribosome binding site (Shine-Dalgarno sequence), for enhancing the bacterial expression of a downstream cistron (Schoner, 1997) This first cistron should terminate 3 bp upstream of the ATG for the second cistron.
    388..408     +  CDS            capTEV™ (fragment): composite tag for in vivo biotinylation, TEV protease cleavage, and 6xHis tagging
    409..441     +  CDS            T7 tag (gene 10 leader): leader peptide from bacteriophage T7 gene 10 promotes efficient translation in E. coli
    445..468     +  CDS            Xpress™ tag: Xpress™ epitope tag, including an enterokinase recognition and cleavage site
    562..1971    +  CDS            ply: TACY_STRP2 - Experimental evidence at protein level: Swiss-Prot protein existence level 1. A cholesterol-dependent toxin that causes cytolysis by forming pores in cholesterol-containing host membranes. After binding to target membranes, the protein undergoes a major conformation change, leading to its insertion in the host membrane and formation of an oligomeric pore complex. Cholesterol is required for binding to host membranes, membrane insertion and pore formation; cholesterol binding is mediated by a Thr-Leu pair in the C-terminus. Can be reversibly inactivated by oxidation. From Streptoco
   2080..2195    +  ncRNA          5S rRNA: Accession: RF00001 - 5S ribosomal RNA
   2199..2285    +  terminator     rrnB T1 terminator: Escherichia coli rrnB; transcription terminator T1 from the E. coli rrnB gene
   2377..2404    +  terminator     rrnB T2 terminator: transcription terminator T2 from the E. coli rrnB gene
   2423..2514    +  promoter       AmpR promoter: bla
   2515..3375    +  CDS            AmpR: β-lactamase; bla; confers resistance to ampicillin, carbenicillin, and related antibiotics
   3546..4134    +  rep_origin     ori: high-copy-number ColE1/pMB1/pBR322/pUC origin of replication
   4320..4460    -  misc_feature   bom: basis of mobility region from pBR322
   4562..4602    -  CDS            rop (fragment): Rop protein, which maintains plasmids at low copy number; rop
   4646..4723    +  promoter       lacIq promoter: lacI (mutant); In the lacIq allele, a single base change in the promoter boosts expression of the lacI gene about 10-fold.
   4724..5806    +  CDS            lacI: lac repressor; lacI; The lac repressor binds to the lac operator to inhibit transcription in E. coli. This inhibition can be relieved by adding lactose or isopropyl-β-D-thiogalactopyranoside (IPTG).
   5848..5865    +  promoter       tet promoter (fragment): E. coli promoter for tetracycline efflux protein gene
   5861..80      -  CDS            yciV (fragment) (across the origin): RNAAM_ECOLI - Also known as trpH From Escherichia coli (strain K12).
>Addgene plasmid #160520 | pTricHis-ILY-prepore-L340C | addgene full sequence | sequence record 322455 | Addgene NGS Result
GCTTCTGGCGTCAGGCAGCCATCGGAAGCTGTGGTATGGCTGTGCAGGTCGTAAATCACTGCATAATTCG
TGTCGCTCAAGGCGCACTCCCGTTCTGGATAATGTTTTTTGCGCCGACATCATAACGGTTCTGGCAAATA
TTCTGAAATGAGCTGTTGACAATTAATCATCCGGCTCGTATAATGTGTGGAATTGTGAGCGGATAACAAT
TTCACACAGGAAACAGCGCCGCTGAGAAAAAGCGAAGCGGCACTGCTCTTTAACAATTTATCAGACAATC
TGTGTGGGCACTCGACCGGAATTATCGATTAACTTTATTATTAAAAATTAAAGAGGTATATATTAATGTA
TCGATTAAATAAGGAGGAATAAACCATGGGGGGTTCTCATCATCATCATCATCATGGTATGGCTAGCATG
ACTGGTGGACAGCAAATGGGTCGGGATCTGTACGACGATGACGATAAGGATCGATGGGGATCCGAAACCC
CGACGAAACCGAAAGCGGCCCAGACCGAAAAGAAAACCGAGAAAAAACCGGAAAACAGCAATTCTGAAGC
AGCTAAAAAAGCGCTGAACGATTATATTTGGGGCCTGCAGTACGACAAACTGAACATCCTGACCCATCAA
GGTGAAAAACTGAAAAATCATAGCTCTCGTGAAGCCTTTCACCGTCCGGGCGAATACGTGGTTTGCGAAA
AGAAAAAACAGAGTATCTCCAACGCGACCTCGAAACTGAGCGTGAGTTCCGCCAATGATGACCGTATTTT
TCCGGGCGCGCTGCTGAAAGCTGATCAAAGCCTGCTGGAAAACCTGCCGACCCTGATTCCGGTCAATCGC
GGTAAAACCACGATCTCAGTGAACCTGCCGGGCCTGAAAAACGGTGAATCGAATCTGACGGTCGAAAACC
CGTCAAATTCGACCGTGCGTACGGCGGTTAACAATCTGGTCGAAAAATGGATTCAGAACTACAGTAAAAC
CCATGCAGTGCCGGCTCGCATGCAGTACGAAAGCATCTCTGCACAAAGTATGTCCCAGCTGCAAGCGAAA
TTTGGCGCCGATTTCAGCAAAGTGGGTGCTCCGCTGAACGTGGACTTTTCATCGGTTCACAAATGCGAAA
AACAGGTTTTCATCGCAAACTTCCGTCAAGTTTACTACACCGCTTCTGTCGATAGTCCGAACAGCCCGTC
GGCGCTGTTCGGCAGTGGTATTACCCCGACGGACCTGATCAACCGTGGCGTTAATTCCAAAACCCCGCCG
GTCTATGTGTCCAATGTGAGCTATGGCCGCGCGATGTACGTTAAATTTGAAACCACGAGCAAATCTACCA
AAGTGCAGGCGGCCATCGATGCCGTCGTGAAAGGCGCAAAACTGAAAGCTGGTACGGAATACGAAAACAT
CTGCAAAAACACCAAAATCACGGCAGTTGTCCTGGGCGGTAATCCGGGCGAAGCCAGCAAAGTTATTACC
GGTAATATCGATACGCTGAAAGACCTGATTCAGAAAGGTTCGAACTTTAGCGCGCAATCTCCGGCCGTTC
CGATCAGTTATACCACGTCCTTCGTCAAAGATAATAGCATTGCAACCATCCAGAACAATACGGACTATAT
TGAAACCAAAGTGACGTCTTACAAAGATGGCGCTCTGACCCTGAACCATGACGGTGCGTTTGTCGCCCGC
TTCTATGTGTACTGGGAAGAACTGGGCCACGATGCAGACGGTTATGAAACCATTCGTAGTCGCTCCTGGT
CAGGCAACGGTTATAATCGTGGCGCCCATTACAGCACCACGCTGCGCTTTAAGGGTAACGTTCGTAATAT
CCGCGTTAAAGTCCTGGGCGCAACCGGTCTGGCTTGGGAACCGTGGCGTCTGATTTACAGCAAAAACGAT
CTGCCGCTGGTGCCGCAGCGCAATATCTCTACCTGGGGCACCACGCTGCACCCGCAATTCGAAGATAAAG
TGGTTAAAGATAACACGGACTAAGAATTCGAAGCTTGGCTGTTTTGGCGGATGAGAGAAGATTTTCAGCC
TGATACAGATTAAATCAGAACGCAGAAGCGGTCTGATAAAACAGAATTTGCCTGGCGGCAGTAGCGCGGT
GGTCCCACCTGACCCCATGCCGAACTCAGAAGTGAAACGCCGTAGCGCCGATGGTAGTGTGGGGTCTCCC
CATGCGAGAGTAGGGAACTGCCAGGCATCAAATAAAACGAAAGGCTCAGTCGAAAGACTGGGCCTTTCGT
TTTATCTGTTGTTTGTCGGTGAACGCTCTCCTGAGTAGGACAAATCCGCCGGGAGCGGATTTGAACGTTG
CGAAGCAACGGCCCGGAGGGTGGCGGGCAGGACGCCCGCCATAAACTGCCAGGCATCAAATTAAGCAGAA
GGCCATCCTGACGGATGGCCTTTTTGCGTTTCTACAAACTCTTTTGTTTATTTTTCTAAATACATTCAAA
TATGTATCCGCTCATGAGACAATAACCCTGATAAATGCTTCAATAATATTGAAAAAGGAAGAGTATGAGT
ATTCAACATTTCCGTGTCGCCCTTATTCCCTTTTTTGCGGCATTTTGCCTTCCTGTTTTTGCTCACCCAG
AAACGCTGGTGAAAGTAAAAGATGCTGAAGATCAGTTGGGTGCACGAGTGGGTTACATCGAACTGGATCT
CAACAGCGGTAAGATCCTTGAGAGTTTTCGCCCCGAAGAACGTTTTCCAATGATGAGCACTTTTAAAGTT
CTGCTATGTGGCGCGGTATTATCCCGTGTTGACGCCGGGCAAGAGCAACTCGGTCGCCGCATACACTATT
CTCAGAATGACTTGGTTGAGTACTCACCAGTCACAGAAAAGCATCTTACGGATGGCATGACAGTAAGAGA
ATTATGCAGTGCTGCCATAACCATGAGTGATAACACTGCGGCCAACTTACTTCTGACAACGATCGGAGGA
CCGAAGGAGCTAACCGCTTTTTTGCACAACATGGGGGATCATGTAACTCGCCTTGATCGTTGGGAACCGG
AGCTGAATGAAGCCATACCAAACGACGAGCGTGACACCACGATGCCTGTAGCAATGGCAACAACGTTGCG
CAAACTATTAACTGGCGAACTACTTACTCTAGCTTCCCGGCAACAATTAATAGACTGGATGGAGGCGGAT
AAAGTTGCAGGACCACTTCTGCGCTCGGCCCTTCCGGCTGGCTGGTTTATTGCTGATAAATCTGGAGCCG
GTGAGCGTGGGTCTCGCGGTATCATTGCAGCACTGGGGCCAGATGGTAAGCCCTCCCGTATCGTAGTTAT
CTACACGACGGGGAGTCAGGCAACTATGGATGAACGAAATAGACAGATCGCTGAGATAGGTGCCTCACTG
ATTAAGCATTGGTAACTGTCAGACCAAGTTTACTCATATATACTTTAGATTGATTTAAAACTTCATTTTT
AATTTAAAAGGATCTAGGTGAAGATCCTTTTTGATAATCTCATGACCAAAATCCCTTAACGTGAGTTTTC
GTTCCACTGAGCGTCAGACCCCGTAGAAAAGATCAAAGGATCTTCTTGAGATCCTTTTTTTCTGCGCGTA
ATCTGCTGCTTGCAAACAAAAAAACCACCGCTACCAGCGGTGGTTTGTTTGCCGGATCAAGAGCTACCAA
CTCTTTTTCCGAAGGTAACTGGCTTCAGCAGAGCGCAGATACCAAATACTGTCCTTCTAGTGTAGCCGTA
GTTAGGCCACCACTTCAAGAACTCTGTAGCACCGCCTACATACCTCGCTCTGCTAATCCTGTTACCAGTG
GCTGCTGCCAGTGGCGATAAGTCGTGTCTTACCGGGTTGGACTCAAGACGATAGTTACCGGATAAGGCGC
AGCGGTCGGGCTGAACGGGGGGTTCGTGCACACAGCCCAGCTTGGAGCGAACGACCTACACCGAACTGAG
ATACCTACAGCGTGAGCTATGAGAAAGCGCCACGCTTCCCGAAGGGAGAAAGGCGGACAGGTATCCGGTA
AGCGGCAGGGTCGGAACAGGAGAGCGCACGAGGGAGCTTCCAGGGGGAAACGCCTGGTATCTTTATAGTC
CTGTCGGGTTTCGCCACCTCTGACTTGAGCGTCGATTTTTGTGATGCTCGTCAGGGGGGCGGAGCCTATG
GAAAAACGCCAGCAACGCGGCCTTTTTACGGTTCCTGGCCTTTTGCTGGCCTTTTGCTCACATGTTCTTT
CCTGCGTTATCCCCTGATTCTGTGGATAACCGTATTACCGCCTTTGAGTGAGCTGATACCGCTCGCCGCA
GCCGAACGACCGAGCGCAGCGAGTCAGTGAGCGAGGAAGCGGAAGAGCGCCTGATGCGGTATTTTCTCCT
TACGCATCTGTGCGGTATTTCACACCGCATATGGTGCACTCTCAGTACAATCTGCTCTGATGCCGCATAG
TTAAGCCAGTATACACTCCGCTATCGCTACGTGACTGGGTCATGGCTGCGCCCCGACACCCGCCAACACC
CGCTGACGCGCCCTGACGGGCTTGTCTGCTCCCGGCATCCGCTTACAGACAAGCTGTGACCGTCTCCGGG
AGCTGCATGTGTCAGAGGTTTTCACCGTCATCACCGAAACGCGCGAGGCAGCAGATCAATTCGCGCGCGA
AGGCGAAGCGGCATGCATTTACGTTGACACCATCGAATGGTGCAAAACCTTTCGCGGTATGGCATGATAG
CGCCCGGAAGAGAGTCAATTCAGGGTGGTGAATGTGAAACCAGTAACGTTATACGATGTCGCAGAGTATG
CCGGTGTCTCTTATCAGACCGTTTCCCGCGTGGTGAACCAGGCCAGCCACGTTTCTGCGAAAACGCGGGA
AAAAGTGGAAGCGGCGATGGCGGAGCTGAATTACATTCCCAACCGCGTGGCACAACAACTGGCGGGCAAA
CAGTCGTTGCTGATTGGCGTTGCCACCTCCAGTCTGGCCCTGCACGCGCCGTCGCAAATTGTCGCGGCGA
TTAAATCTCGCGCCGATCAACTGGGTGCCAGCGTGGTGGTGTCGATGGTAGAACGAAGCGGCGTCGAAGC
CTGTAAAGCGGCGGTGCACAATCTTCTCGCGCAACGCGTCAGTGGGCTGATCATTAACTATCCGCTGGAT
GACCAGGATGCCATTGCTGTGGAAGCTGCCTGCACTAATGTTCCGGCGTTATTTCTTGATGTCTCTGACC
AGACACCCATCAACAGTATTATTTTCTCCCATGAAGACGGTACGCGACTGGGCGTGGAGCATCTGGTCGC
ATTGGGTCACCAGCAAATCGCGCTGTTAGCGGGCCCATTAAGTTCTGTCTCGGCGCGTCTGCGTCTGGCT
GGCTGGCATAAATATCTCACTCGCAATCAAATTCAGCCGATAGCGGAACGGGAAGGCGACTGGAGTGCCA
TGTCCGGTTTTCAACAAACCATGCAAATGCTGAATGAGGGCATCGTTCCCACTGCGATGCTGGTTGCCAA
CGATCAGATGGCGCTGGGCGCAATGCGCGCCATTACCGAGTCCGGGCTGCGCGTTGGTGCGGATATCTCG
GTAGTGGGATACGACGATACCGAAGACAGCTCATGTTATATCCCGCCGTTAACCACCATCAAACAGGATT
TTCGCCTGCTGGGGCAAACCAGCGTGGACCGCTTGCTGCAACTCTCTCAGGGCCAGGCGGTGAAGGGCAA
TCAGCTGTTGCCCGTCTCACTGGTGAAAAGAAAAACCACCCTGGCGCCCAATACGCAAACCGCCTCTCCC
CGCGCGTTGGCCGATTCATTAATGCAGCTGGCACGACAGGTTTCCCGACTGGAAAGCGGGCAGTGAGCGC
AACGCAATTAATGTAAGTTAGCGCGAATTGATCTGGTTTGACAGCTTATCATCGACTGCACGGTGCACCA
AT
